>Addgene plasmid #234712 | AiP14358 - pAAV-CAG-SYFP2-WPRE-SV40pA (Alias: CN4358) | addgene full sequence | sequence record 469810 | Addgene NGS Result
GCTGCGCGCTCGCTCGCTCACTGAGGCCGCCCGGGCAAAGCCCGGGCGTCGGGCGACCTTTGGTCGCCCG
GCCTCAGTGAGCGAGCGAGCGCGCAGAGAGGGAGTGGCCAACTCCATCACTAGGGGTTCCTTGTAGTTAA
TGATTAACCCGCCATGCTACTTATCTACGTAGCCATGCTCTAGGAAGAGTACCATTGACGTCAATAATGA
CGTATGTTCCCATAGTAACGCCAATAGGGACTTTCCATTGACGTCAATGGGTGGAGTATTTACGGTAAAC
TGCCCACTTGGCAGTACATCAAGTGTATCATATGCCAAGTACGCCCCCTATTGACGTCAATGACGGTAAA
TGGCCCGCCTGGCATTATGCCCAGTACATGACCTTATGGGACTTTCCTACTTGGCAGTACATCTACGTAT
TAGTCATCGCTATTACCATGGTCGAGGTGAGCCCCACGTTCTGCTTCACTCTCCCCATCTCCCCCCCCTC
CCCACCCCCAATTTTGTATTTATTTATTTTTTAATTATTTTGTGCAGCGATGGGGGCGGGGGGGGGGGGG
GGGCGCGCGCCAGGGGGGGGGGGGGGGGGGGAGGGGGGGGGSGGGGSGAGGSGGAGAGGTGCGGCGGCAG
CCAATCAGAGCGGCGCGCTCCGAAAGTTTCCTTTTATGGCGAGGCGGCGGCGGCGGCGGCCCTATAAAAA
GCGAAGCGCGCGGCGGGCGGGAGTCGCTGCGCGCTGCCTTCGCCCCGTGCCCCGCTCCGCCGCCGCCTCG
CGCCGCCCGCCCCGGCTCTGACTGACCGCGTTACTCCCACAGGTGAGCGGGCGGGACGGCCCTTCTCCTC
CGGGCTGTAATTAGCGCTTGGTTTAATGACGGCTTGTTTCTTTTCTGTGGCTGCGTGAAAGCCTTGAGGG
GCTCCGGGAGGGCCCTTTGTGCGGGGGGAGCGGCTCGGGGCTGTCCGCGGGGGGACGGCTGCCTTCGGGG
GGGACGGGGCAGGGCGGGGTTCGGCTTCTGGCGTGTGACCGGCGGCTCTAGAGCCTCTGCTAACCATGTT
CATGCCTTCTTCTTTTTCCTACAGCTCCTGGGCAACGTGCTGGTTATTGTGCTGTCTCATCATTTTGGCA
AAGAATTGGATCCAGATCTTTCGAAGCTAGCGCTACCGGTCGCCACCATGGTGAGCAAGGGCGAGGAGCT
GTTCACCGGGGTGGTGCCCATCCTGGTCGAGCTGGACGGCGACGTAAACGGCCACAAGTTCAGCGTGTCC
GGCGAGGGCGAGGGCGATGCCACCTACGGCAAGCTGACCCTGAAGCTGATCTGCACCACCGGCAAGCTGC
CCGTGCCCTGGCCCACCCTCGTGACCACCCTGGGCTACGGCGTGCAGTGCTTCGCCCGCTACCCCGACCA
CATGAAGCAGCACGACTTCTTCAAGTCCGCCATGCCCGAAGGCTACGTCCAGGAGCGCACCATCTTCTTC
AAGGACGACGGCAACTACAAGACCCGCGCCGAGGTGAAGTTCGAGGGCGACACCCTGGTGAACCGCATCG
AGCTGAAGGGCATCGACTTCAAGGAGGACGGCAACATCCTGGGGCACAAGCTGGAGTACAACTACAACAG
CCACAACGTCTATATCACCGCCGACAAGCAGAAGAACGGCATCAAGGCCAACTTCAAGATCCGCCACAAC
ATCGAGGACGGCGGCGTGCAGCTCGCCGACCACTACCAGCAGAACACCCCCATCGGCGACGGCCCCGTGC
TGCTGCCCGACAACCACTACCTGAGCTACCAGTCCAAGCTGAGCAAAGACCCCAACGAGAAGCGCGATCA
CATGGTCCTGCTGGAGTTCGTGACCGCCGCCGGGATCACTCTCGGCATGGACGAGCTGTACAAGTAAGTC
GACGGCGCGCCGCGGCCGCGAATTCGATATCAAGCTTATCGATAATCAACCTCTGGATTACAAAATTTGT
GAAAGATTGACTGGTATTCTTAACTATGTTGCTCCTTTTACGCTATGTGGATACGCTGCTTTAATGCCTT
TGTATCATGCTATTGCTTCCCGTATGGCTTTCATTTTCTCCTCCTTGTATAAATCCTGGTTGCTGTCTCT
TTATGAGGAGTTGTGGCCCGTTGTCAGGCAACGTGGCGTGGTGTGCACTGTGTTTGCTGACGCAACCCCC
ACTGGTTGGGGCATTGCCACCACCTGTCAGCTCCTTTCCGGGACTTTCGCTTTCCCCCTCCCTATTGCCA
CGGCGGAACTCATCGCCGCCTGCCTTGCCCGCTGCTGGACAGGGGCTCGGCTGTTGGGCACTGACAATTC
CGTGGTGTTGTCGGGGAAATCATCGTCCTTTCCTTGGCTGCTCGCCTGTGTTGCCACCTGGATTCTGCGC
GGGACGTCCTTCTGCTACGTCCCTTCGGCCCTCAATCCAGCGGACCTTCCTTCCCGCGGCCTGCTGCCGG
CTCTGCGGCCTCTTCCGCGTCTTCGCCTTCGCCCTCAGACGAGTCGGATCTCCCTTTGGGCCGCCTCCCC
GCATCGATACCGTCGACCCGGGCGGCCGCTTCGAGCAGACATGATAAGATACATTGATGAGTTTGGACAA
ACCACAACTAGAATGCAGTGAAAAAAATGCTTTATTTGTGAAATTTGTGATGCTATTGCTTTATTTGTAA
CCATTATAAGCTGCAATAAACAAGTTAACAACAACAATTGCATTCATTTTATGTTTCAGGTTCAGGGGGA
GATGTGGGAGGTTTTTTAAAGCAAGTAAAACCTCTACAAATGTGGTAAAATCGATAAGGATCTTCCTAGA
GCATGGCTACGTAGATAAGTAGCATGGCGGGTTAATCATTAACTACAAGGAACCCCTAGTGATGGAGTTG
GCCACTCCCTCTCTGCGCGCTCGCTCGCTCACTGAGGCCGGGCGACCAAAGGTCGCCCGACGCCCGGGCT
TTGCCCGGGCGGCCTCAGTGAGCGAGCGAGCGCGCAGCTGCATTAATGAATCGGCCAACGCGCGGGGAGA
GGCGGTTTGCGTATTGGGCGCTCTTCCGCTTCCTCGCTCACTGACTCGCTGCGCTCGGTCGTTCGGCTGC
GGCGAGCGGTATCAGCTCACTCAAAGGCGGTAATACGGTTATCCACAGAATCAGGGGATAACGCAGGAAA
GAACATGTGAGCAAAAGGCCAGCAAAAGGCCAGGAACCGTAAAAAGGCCGCGTTGCTGGCGTTTTTCCAT
AGGCTCCGCCCCCCTGACGAGCATCACAAAAATCGACGCTCAAGTCAGAGGTGGCGAAACCCGACAGGAC
TATAAAGATACCAGGCGTTTCCCCCTGGAAGCTCCCTCGTGCGCTCTCCTGTTCCGACCCTGCCGCTTAC
CGGATACCTGTCCGCCTTTCTCCCTTCGGGAAGCGTGGCGCTTTCTCATAGCTCACGCTGTAGGTATCTC
AGTTCGGTGTAGGTCGTTCGCTCCAAGCTGGGCTGTGTGCACGAACCCCCCGTTCAGCCCGACCGCTGCG
CCTTATCCGGTAACTATCGTCTTGAGTCCAACCCGGTAAGACACGACTTATCGCCACTGGCAGCAGCCAC
TGGTAACAGGATTAGCAGAGCGAGGTATGTAGGCGGTGCTACAGAGTTCTTGAAGTGGTGGCCTAACTAC
GGCTACACTAGAAGAACAGTATTTGGTATCTGCGCTCTGCTGAAGCCAGTTACCTTCGGAAAAAGAGTTG
GTAGCTCTTGATCCGGCAAACAAACCACCGCTGGTAGCGGTGGTTTTTTTGTTTGCAAGCAGCAGATTAC
GCGCAGAAAAAAAGGATCTCAAGAAGATCCTTTGATCTTTTCTACGGGGTCTGACGCTCAGTGGAACGAA
AACTCACGTTAAGGGATTTTGGTCATGAGATTATCAAAAAGGATCTTCACCTAGATCCTTTTAAATTAAA
AATGAAGTTTTAAATCAATCTAAAGTATATATGAGTAAACTTGGTCTGACAGTTACCAATGCTTAATCAG
TGAGGCACCTATCTCAGCGATCTGTCTATTTCGTTCATCCATAGTTGCCTGACTCCCCGTCGTGTAGATA
ACTACGATACGGGAGGGCTTACCATCTGGCCCCAGTGCTGCAATGATACCGCGAGACCCACGCTCACCGG
CTCCAGATTTATCAGCAATAAACCAGCCAGCCGGAAGGGCCGAGCGCAGAAGTGGTCCTGCAACTTTATC
CGCCTCCATCCAGTCTATTAATTGTTGCCGGGAAGCTAGAGTAAGTAGTTCGCCAGTTAATAGTTTGCGC
AACGTTGTTGCCATTGCTACAGGCATCGTGGTGTCACGCTCGTCGTTTGGTATGGCTTCATTCAGCTCCG
GTTCCCAACGATCAAGGCGAGTTACATGATCCCCCATGTTGTGCAAAAAAGCGGTTAGCTCCTTCGGTCC
TCCGATCGTTGTCAGAAGTAAGTTGGCCGCAGTGTTATCACTCATGGTTATGGCAGCACTGCATAATTCT
CTTACTGTCATGCCATCCGTAAGATGCTTTTCTGTGACTGGTGAGTACTCAACCAAGTCATTCTGAGAAT
AGTGTATGCGGCGACCGAGTTGCTCTTGCCCGGCGTCAATACGGGATAATACCGCGCCACATAGCAGAAC
TTTAAAAGTGCTCATCATTGGAAAACGTTCTTCGGGGCGAAAACTCTCAAGGATCTTACCGCTGTTGAGA
TCCAGTTCGATGTAACCCACTCGTGCACCCAACTGATCTTCAGCATCTTTTACTTTCACCAGCGTTTCTG
GGTGAGCAAAAACAGGAAGGCAAAATGCCGCAAAAAAGGGAATAAGGGCGACACGGAAATGTTGAATACT
CATACTCTTCCTTTTTCAATATTATTGAAGCATTTATCAGGGTTATTGTCTCATGAGCGGATACATATTT
GAATGTATTTAGAAAAATAAACAAATAGGGGTTCCGCGCACATTTCCCCGAAAAGTGCCACCTAAATTGT
AAGCGTTAATATTTTGTTAAAATTCGCGTTAAATTTTTGTTAAATCAGCTCATTTTTTAACCAATAGGCC
GAAATCGGCAAAATCCCTTATAAATCAAAAGAATAGACCGAGATAGGGT
[37 nt withheld, positions 5090-5126]
AAAGAACGTGGACTCCAACGTCAAAGG
[49 nt withheld, positions 5154-5202]
T
[91 nt withheld, positions 5204-5294]
G
[124 nt withheld, positions 5296-5419]
CCCATTCGCCATTCAGGCTGCGCAACTGTTGGGAAGGGCGATCGGTGCGGGCCTCTTCGCTATTACGCCA
Features (pLannotate 1.2.2; 18 found; start..end, strand, type, name):
    192..440     +  enhancer       CMV enhancer (fragment): human cytomegalovirus immediate early enhancer
    442..719     +  promoter       chicken β-actin promoter: No description available
    720..855     +  intron         hybrid intron (fragment): hybrid between chicken β-actin (CBA) and minute virus of mice (MMV) introns (Gray et al., 2011)
    944..1074    +  intron         chimeric intron (fragment): chimera between introns from chicken β-actin and rabbit β-globin
   1072..1167    +  CDS            HBB (fragment): HBB_MYOVE - Experimental evidence at protein level: Swiss-Prot protein existence level 1. Involved in oxygen transport from the lung to the various peripheral tissues. From Myotis velifer (Mouse-eared bat) (Cave bat).
   1168..1884    +  CDS            SYFP2: SYFP2 is a basic (constitutively fluorescent) yellow fluorescent protein published in 2006, derived from Aequorea victoria. It is reported to be a very rapidly-maturing monomer with moderate acid sensitivity.
   1910..1934    +  misc_feature   MCS (fragment): pBluescript multiple cloning site
   1934..2522    +  misc_feature   WPRE: woodchuck hepatitis virus posttranscriptional regulatory element
   2565..2686    -  polyA_signal   SV40 poly(A) signal: SV40 polyadenylation signal
   2709..2777    -  CDS            large T antigen (fragment): large T antigen from SV40 (simian virus 40)
   2848..2981    +  repeat_region  AAV2 ITR: inverted terminal repeat of adeno-associated virus serotype 2 inverted
   2975..3031    -  CDS            lacI (fragment): lac repressor; lacI; The lac repressor binds to the lac operator to inhibit transcription in E. coli. This inhibition can be relieved by adding lactose or isopropyl-β-D-thiogalactopyranoside (IPTG).
   3214..3802    -  rep_origin     ori: high-copy-number ColE1/pMB1/pBR322/pUC origin of replication
   3973..4833    -  CDS            AmpR: β-lactamase; bla; confers resistance to ampicillin, carbenicillin, and related antibiotics
   4834..4938    -  promoter       AmpR promoter: bla
   4991..5419    -  rep_origin     f1 ori (sequence partly withheld): f1 bacteriophage origin of replication; arrow indicates direction of (+) strand synthesis
   5424..4       -  CDS            lacZα (fragment) (across the origin): LacZα fragment of β-galactosidase; lacZ fragment
   5488..131     -  repeat_region  AAV2 ITR (fragment) (across the origin): inverted terminal repeat of adeno-associated virus serotype 2 inverted
