[The description below was written by a language model from this plasmid's Addgene catalogue record and pLannotate feature annotations shown in this document.]
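Description:
AiP14358 - pAAV-CAG-SYFP2-WPRE-SV40pA (alias CN4358) is an AAV transfer plasmid of about 5.5 kb, built to produce recombinant adeno-associated virus that directly and constitutively expresses the yellow fluorescent protein SYFP2. The expression cassette lies between two AAV2 inverted terminal repeats, one of which is annotated only as a fragment spanning the plasmid origin. The ITRs are the cis elements required for replication and packaging of the intervening DNA into AAV capsids when rep, cap and helper functions are supplied in trans. The bacterial backbone outside the ITRs carries a high-copy ColE1/pUC-type origin, an ampicillin resistance gene (β-lactamase) with its own promoter, and an f1 phage origin. Short lacZα and lacI fragments appear to be remnants of the cloning vector. The record lists a recombination-deficient E. coli strain for propagation, a common choice for keeping ITRs intact.

Transcription is driven by the CAG promoter, annotated as a CMV immediate-early enhancer fragment, the chicken β-actin promoter and chimeric chicken β-actin/rabbit β-globin intron sequence. The short "HBB" hit just upstream of the reporter most likely reflects the β-globin portion of that intron and splice acceptor rather than a real coding region. The 720 bp synthetic SYFP2 insert, a rapidly maturing monomeric Aequorea-derived YFP, was cloned between BamHI and EcoRI. It is followed by a WPRE, which enhances transcript stability and expression, and an SV40 polyadenylation signal.

Because CAG is a strong, broadly active promoter and no recombinase sites are annotated, the vector gives ubiquitous, recombinase-independent labelling of transduced cells. It was deposited alongside a study of enhancer AAVs targeting spinal motor neurons and descending motor pathways, but the record does not state its specific role there.
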