Addgene plasmid #234712: AiP14358 - pAAV-CAG-SYFP2-WPRE-SV40pA (Alias: CN4358)
Purpose: Direct-expressing SYFP2 AAV virus
Depositing lab: Tanya Daigle & Allen Institute for Brain Science & Jonathan Ting. Depositing organization: Allen Institute. Publication: Enhancer AAVs for targeting spinal motor neurons and descending motor pathways in rodents and macaque. Kussick E, Johansen N, Taskin N, Chowdhury A, Quinlan MA, Fraser A, Clark AG, Wynalda B, Martinez R, Groce EL, Reding M, Liang E, Shulga L, Huang C, Casper T, Clark M, Ho W, Gao Y, van Velthoven CTJ, Sobieski C, Ferrer R, Berg MR, Curtis BC, English C, Day JC, Fortuna MG, Donadio N, Newman D, Yao S, Chakka AB, Goldy J, Torkelson A, Guzman JB, Chakrabarty R, Nguy B, Guilford N, Pham TH, Wright V, Ronellenfitch K, Naidoo R, Kenney J, Williford A, Ramakrishnan C, Drinnenberg A, Gudsnuk K, Thyagarajan B, Smith KA, Dee N, Deisseroth K, Zeng H, Yao Z, Tasic B, Levi BP, Hodge R, Bakken TE, Lein ES, Ting JT, Daigle TL. Cell Rep. 2025 Jun 24;44(6):115730. doi: 10.1016/j.celrep.2025.115730. Epub 2025 May 21. PubMed 40403722.
Backbone
  Vector backbone: rAAV-CAG-SYFP2-WPRE-SV40pA
  Backbone manufacturer: Allen Institute for Brain Science
  Backbone size w/o insert (bp): 4821
  Vector type: AAV
Growth in bacteria
  Bacterial resistance: Ampicillin, 100 μg/mL
  Growth temperature: 37°C
  Growth strain: NEB Stable
  Copy number: High Copy
Gene/Insert
  Gene/Insert name: SYFP2
  Species: Synthetic
  Insert size (bp): 720
  Promoter: CAG
  Cloning method: Restriction Enzyme; 5′ cloning site BamHI (unknown if destroyed); 3′ cloning site EcoRI (unknown if destroyed)
  Sequencing primers: 5′ unknown
Terms and licenses: Academic/Nonprofit Terms; Industry Terms: Not Available to Industry
How to cite: AiP14358 - pAAV-CAG-SYFP2-WPRE-SV40pA (Alias: CN4358) was a gift from Tanya Daigle & Allen Institute for Brain Science & Jonathan Ting (Addgene plasmid # 234712 ; http://n2t.net/addgene:234712 ; RRID:Addgene_234712)
